Addgene plasmid #17368: pBS Wnt-2HA
Depositing lab: Jan Kitajewski. Depositing organization: Columbia University. Publication: Transformation by Wnt family proteins correlates with regulation of beta-catenin. Shimizu H, Julius MA, Giarre M, Zheng Z, Brown AM, Kitajewski J. Cell Growth Differ. 1997 Dec . 8(12):1349-58. PubMed 9419423.
Backbone
  Vector backbone: pBS KS(+)
  Backbone manufacturer: Stratagene
  Backbone size w/o insert (bp): 3000
  Vector type: Bacterial Expression
Growth in bacteria
  Bacterial resistance: Ampicillin, 100 μg/mL
  Growth temperature: 37°C
  Growth strain: DH5alpha
  Copy number: High Copy
Gene/Insert
  Gene/Insert name: Wnt-2HA (alt name: wnt2)
  Species: H. sapiens (human)
  Insert size (bp): 1300
  Entrez Gene: WNT2 (a.k.a. INT1L1, IRP)
  Tag / fusion protein: HA (C terminal on insert)
  Cloning method: Restriction Enzyme
  Sequencing primers: 5′ T7; 3′ T3
Terms and licenses: Academic/Nonprofit Terms; Industry Terms: Not Available to Industry
How to cite: pBS Wnt-2HA was a gift from Jan Kitajewski (Addgene plasmid # 17368 ; http://n2t.net/addgene:17368 ; RRID:Addgene_17368)
