[The description below was written by a language model from this plasmid's Addgene catalogue record.]
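Description:
pBS Wnt-2HA is a cloning-type plasmid built on the Stratagene pBluescript KS(+) backbone (about 3 kb), catalogued as a bacterial expression vector. It is maintained at high copy number in standard E. coli cloning strains under ampicillin selection. No feature table accompanies the record, so the backbone elements are not individually documented. pBluescript phagemids generally carry a pUC-type origin, an f1 origin for single-stranded DNA production, and a polylinker flanked by T7 and T3 phage promoters. This fits the listing of T7 and T3 as the 5′ and 3′ sequencing primers for the insert.

The payload is a roughly 1.3 kb human WNT2 cDNA (also known as INT1L1 or IRP), inserted by restriction enzyme cloning and fused at its C terminus to an HA epitope tag. The tag allows the secreted Wnt-2 protein to be detected or immunoprecipitated with anti-HA antibodies, which is useful because good antibodies against individual Wnt family members are often lacking. The record names no dedicated promoter driving the insert, and this backbone has no mammalian expression elements. The plasmid is therefore best regarded as a source or shuttle clone, from which the tagged coding sequence can be sequenced, transcribed in vitro from the flanking phage promoters, or subcloned into expression or retroviral vectors.

The associated publication compared the transforming activity of Wnt family proteins with their ability to regulate beta-catenin. This suggests the construct is one of a set of epitope-tagged Wnt cDNAs made for such comparative signalling studies.
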