>Addgene plasmid #17368 | pBS Wnt-2HA | addgene partial sequence | sequence record 23634 | 17368 with T7
CTTTCGGGCTGCANGCGCTCGCTGCGCCTGGGGAATTGGGCTGTGGGCNAGGCGGTCCGGGCTGGCCTTT
ATCGCTCGCTGGGCCCATCGTTTGAAACTTTATCANCGAGTCTCGCCACTCGTCNCANACNCNAGCGGGG
GGCGGGGGCGCGGCGAGGCGCCGGCGGCCGTGACNAGGCGCTCCCGGANCTGAACGCTTCTGCTCTGGGC
ACGCATGGCGCCCGCACACGGAGTCTGACCTGATGCANACNCNAGGGGGTTAATATGAACGCCCCTCTCG
GNGGAATCTGGCTCTGGCTCCCTCTGCTCTTGACCTGGCTCACCCCCNANGTCAACTCTTCATGGNGGTA
CATGANANCTACAGGTGGCTCCTCCNGGGTGATGTGCGATAATGTGCCANGNCTGGTGAGCANCCANCGG
CAGCTGTGTCACCGACATCCANATGTGATGCGTGCCATTANCCAGGGCGTGGCCNANTGGACAGCANAAT
GNCNNCACCAGTTCCGCCAGCACCGCTGGAATTGCNACACCCTGGACAGGGATC
