>Addgene plasmid #17368 | pBS Wnt-2HA | addgene partial sequence | sequence record 45440 | T3 5'-GCAATTAACCCTCACTAAAGG-3'
GTCGGGCCCCCCTCGAGGTCGAGGATCCTCTAGAGCCGGATCTTAATTAATTAAGGCCCTGGACCCAAAG
AAGCGTAATCTGGAACATCATATGGGTAGGCCATGGATGTAGCGGTTGTCCAGTCAGCGTTCTTGGGGGC
CTTGCATGTGTGCACATCCAGAGCTTCCAGGCAGTCCTGACAGCGCACGGCGCAGCACCAGTGGAACTTA
CACCCACACTTGGTCATCCGGGTGACATGGGAGGTGTCGTAGCCTCTCCCACAGCACATGACTTCACAGC
TGTCCATGCCCCGGGAAGTCAGGTTGCACACACGGCCTGCTGTACCCAGGGAGCCTGCCTCTCGGTCCCT
GATACAGTAGTCTGGAGAATTCTCAAAATACACGAGGTCATTTTTCGTTGGCTTCTTAAACCTCTCGTTA
GCCACAGTGAAACCTGTGCCATCCTGGTTCATGACCACCTGGATGGCCCCATTGTACTTCCTCCAGAGAT
AATCGCCCGTTTTCCTGAAGTCGGCCATGGCCAGCCAGCATGTCCTGAGAGTACATGAGCCGCTCACCCC
GTGGCACTTGCACTCTTGTTTCAAGAACCGCTTTACAGCCTTCCTGCCAGCTCTGTTGTTGTGAAGATTC
ATCAGGGCTCTGGCATCCTTTCCTTTCCTTTCCTTTGCATCCACAAATGCGCGGGCAAATTTGATCCCAT
AGTCAATGTTATCACTGCAGCCACCCCAATCAAAAATGCCTTTGCTGTCCTTGGCGCTTCCCATCTTCTT
TGGATCACAGGAACAGGATTTTACTTCTCCTTGGCTACAGGCCCTGGTGAT
